Addgene plasmid #166744: Venus-Bik-4E-pEGFP-C1
Purpose: Express Venus fused to the N-terminus of the Bcl-2 family protein, Bik with mutation in BH3 domain to disrupt binding anti-apoptotic proteins
Depositing lab: David Andrews. Depositing organization: Sunnybrook Research Institute. Publication: Efficacy and specificity of inhibitors of BCL-2 family protein interactions assessed by affinity measurements in live cells. Osterlund EJ, Hirmiz N, Pemberton JM, Nougarede A, Liu Q, Leber B, Fang Q, Andrews DW. Sci Adv. 2022 Apr 22;8(16):eabm7375. doi: 10.1126/sciadv.abm7375. Epub 2022 Apr 20. PubMed 35442739.
Backbone
  Vector backbone: pEGFP-C1
  Vector type: Mammalian Expression
  Selectable markers: Neomycin (select with G418)
Growth in bacteria
  Bacterial resistance: Kanamycin, 50 μg/mL
  Growth temperature: 37°C
  Growth strain: DH5alpha
  Copy number: High Copy
Gene/Insert
  Gene/Insert name: Bik-4E (alt name: Bcl-2-interacting killer, or Apoptosis inducer NBK)
  Species: H. sapiens (human)
  Mutation: 4 hydrophobic residues in the BH3 region mutated to glutamic acid: L57E, L61E, I64E, M68E
  Entrez Gene: BIK (a.k.a. BIP1, BP4, NBK)
  Promoter: CMV
  Tag / fusion protein: Venus (N terminal on backbone)
  Cloning method: Restriction Enzyme; 5′ cloning site Unknown (unknown if destroyed); 3′ cloning site Unknown (unknown if destroyed)
  Sequencing primers: 5′ TGACGCAAATGGGCGGTAGG; 3′ TCGCCCTTTGACGTTGGAGTCCAC
Resource information
  A portion of this plasmid was derived from a plasmid made by: Bik sequence aligns with Homo sapiens BCL2 interacting killer (BIK), mRNA; NCBI Reference Sequence: NM_001197.5.
Terms and licenses: Academic/Nonprofit Terms; Industry Terms: Not Available to Industry
Depositor comments: Transfection of this plasmid will express "VBik-4E" (Venus fused to the N-terminus of the BH3-only protein, Bik) in live cells. BH3 region has hydrophobic positions H1-H4 mutated to glutamic acid (E), Refered to as "BH3-4E" mutation, BH3 mutations: L57E, L61E, I64E, M68E. When compared with EYFP, Venus fluorophore contains the following mutations: F46L, F64L, M153T, V163A and S175G. This Venus protein contains an F224R mutation to make it monomeric.
How to cite: Venus-Bik-4E-pEGFP-C1 was a gift from David Andrews (Addgene plasmid # 166744 ; http://n2t.net/addgene:166744 ; RRID:Addgene_166744)
