[The description below was written by a language model from this plasmid's Addgene catalogue record.]
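Description:
Venus-Bik-4E-pEGFP-C1 is a mammalian expression plasmid built on the pEGFP-C1 backbone, in which the fluorescent protein position upstream of the cloning site is occupied by Venus rather than EGFP. It is maintained as a high-copy plasmid in E. coli under kanamycin selection. It also carries a neomycin resistance marker, so transfected mammalian cells can be selected with G418. The restriction sites used to insert the gene are not recorded, and no feature table is available, so other backbone elements cannot be confirmed from the record.

The payload is a CMV promoter-driven fusion of Venus to the N-terminus of human BIK (Bcl-2-interacting killer, also called NBK), a BH3-only pro-apoptotic member of the Bcl-2 family. The Bik coding sequence carries the "BH3-4E" mutation. In this mutant, the four conserved hydrophobic positions of the BH3 region (H1 to H4) are replaced with glutamic acid: L57E, L61E, I64E and M68E. These changes are intended to disrupt binding to anti-apoptotic Bcl-2 family proteins. Relative to EYFP, the Venus fluorophore contains F46L, F64L, M153T, V163A and S175G, and it also carries an F224R substitution to make it monomeric.

Transfection expresses the fusion, referred to as VBik-4E, in live cells. Given its binding-deficient BH3 region and the associated work measuring Bcl-2 family protein interaction affinities and inhibitor specificity in live cells, it most plausibly serves as a non-binding comparison for the corresponding wild-type Venus-Bik fusion in fluorescence-based interaction assays. The record does not state this role explicitly.
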