>Addgene plasmid #166744 | Venus-Bik-4E-pEGFP-C1 | depositor partial sequence | sequence record 323681 | Full length Bik protein that has hydrophobic positions H1-H4 mutated to glutamic acid (E).
ATGTCTGAAGTAAGACCCCTCTCCAGAGACATCTTGATGGAGACCCTCCTGTATGAGCAGCTCCTGGAAC
CCCCGACCATGGAGGTTCTTGGCATGACTGACTCTGAAGAGGACCTGGACCCTATGGAGGACTTCGATTC
TTTGGAATGCATGGAGGGCAGTGACGCAGAGGCCCTGCGGGAGGCCTGCGAAGGGGACGAGGAGGACGTG
AGCCTCAGGGCCCCGCGCCTGGCCCAGCTCTCCGAGGTGGCCATGCACAGCCTGGGTCTGGCTTTCATCT
ACGACCAGACTGAGGACATCAGGGATGTTCTTAGAAGTTTCATGGACGGTTTCACCACACTTAAGGAGAA
CATAATGAGGTTCTGGAGATCCCCGAACCCCGGGTCCTGGGTGTCCTGCGAACAGGTGCTGCTGGCGCTG
CTGCTGCTGCTGGCGCTGCTGCTGCCGCTGCTCAGCGGGGGCCTGCACCTGCTGCTCAAGTGA
