>Addgene plasmid #166744 | Venus-Bik-4E-pEGFP-C1 | depositor partial sequence | sequence record 323682 | Venus
ATGGTGAGCAAGGGCGAGGAGCTGTTCACCGGGGTGGTGCCCATCCTGGTCGAGCTGGACGGCGACGTAA
ACGGCCACAAGTTCAGCGTGTCCGGCGAGGGCGAGGGCGATGCCACCTACGGCAAGCTGACCCTGAAGCT
GATCTGCACCACCGGCAAGCTGCCCGTGCCCTGGCCCACCCTCGTGACCACCCTGGGCTACGGCCTGCAG
TGCTTCGCCCGCTACCCCGACCACATGAAGCAGCACGACTTCTTCAAGTCCGCCATGCCCGAAGGCTACG
TCCAGGAGCGCACCATCTTCTTCAAGGACGACGGCAACTACAAGACCCGCGCCGAGGTGAAGTTCGAGGG
CGACACCCTGGTGAACCGCATCGAGCTGAAGGGCATCGACTTCAAGGAGGACGGCAACATCCTGGGGCAC
AAGCTGGAGTACAACTACAACAGCCACAACGTCTATATCACCGCCGACAAGCAGAAGAACGGCATCAAGG
CCAACTTCAAGATCCGCCACAACATCGAGGACGGCGGCGTGCAGCTCGCCGACCACTACCAGCAGAACAC
CCCCATCGGCGACGGCCCCGTGCTGCTGCCCGACAACCACTACCTGAGCTACCAGTCCGCCCTGAGCAAA
GACCCCAACGAGAAGCGCGATCACATGGTCCTGCTGGAACGCGTGACCGCCGCCGGGATCACTCTCGGCA
TGGACGAGCTGTACAAGG
